Addgene plasmid #136327: pENTR-Mm_MyoGEF(WT)
Purpose: Mouse MyoGEF-WT in Gateway pENTR
Depositing lab: Guillermo de Cárcer & Marcos Malumbres. Depositing organization: Centro Nacional de Investigaciones Oncologicas (CNIO). Publication: Plk1 regulates contraction of postmitotic smooth muscle cells and is required for vascular homeostasis. de Carcer G, Wachowicz P, Martinez-Martinez S, Oller J, Mendez-Barbero N, Escobar B, Gonzalez-Loyola A, Takaki T, El Bakkali A, Camara JA, Jimenez-Borreguero LJ, Bustelo XR, Canamero M, Mulero F, de Los Angeles Sevilla M, Montero MJ, Redondo JM, Malumbres M. Nat Med. 2017 Aug;23(8):964-974. doi: 10.1038/nm.4364. Epub 2017 Jul 10. PubMed 28692064.
Backbone
  Vector backbone: pENTR_D/Topo
  Vector type: Gateway entry vector
Growth in bacteria
  Bacterial resistance: Kanamycin, 50 μg/mL
  Growth temperature: 37°C
  Growth strain: DH5alpha
  Copy number: Unknown
Gene/Insert
  Gene/Insert name: PLEKHG6 (alt name: MyoGEF)
  Species: M. musculus (mouse)
  Entrez Gene: Plekhg6 (a.k.a. Gm155, BC026778, MGC30363)
  Cloning method: TOPO Cloning
Terms and licenses: Academic/Nonprofit Terms; Industry Terms: Not Available to Industry
How to cite: pENTR-Mm_MyoGEF(WT) was a gift from Guillermo de Cárcer & Marcos Malumbres (Addgene plasmid # 136327 ; http://n2t.net/addgene:136327 ; RRID:Addgene_136327)
