[The description below was written by a language model from this plasmid's Addgene catalogue record and pLannotate feature annotations shown in this document.]
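Description:
pENTR-Mm_MyoGEF(WT) is a Gateway entry clone of about 4.9 kb built on the pENTR/D-TOPO backbone. It carries the wild-type mouse coding sequence of Plekhg6, also known as MyoGEF, which was inserted by TOPO cloning. The plasmid is maintained in E. coli through a high-copy ColE1/pUC-type origin of replication and is selected with kanamycin through an aminoglycoside phosphotransferase (KanR) gene.

The roughly 2.4 kb open reading frame lies between the attL1 and attL2 recombination sites. This allows it to be moved in a defined orientation by an LR Clonase reaction into any attR-containing destination vector, for example one that supplies a promoter, epitope tag or viral delivery elements. The entry vector has no eukaryotic promoter driving the insert, so it is a shuttle and archival clone rather than an expression plasmid. rrnB T1 and T2 transcription terminators upstream of attL1 limit read-through transcription into the insert in bacteria. A T7 promoter sits beyond attL2, pointing back toward the cassette, and commonly serves as a sequencing primer site. The short lacI and lacZα fragments in the annotation are backbone remnants with no functional role.

The automated annotation matched the insert to the human PLEKHG6 protein entry, but the catalogue record gives the species as mouse. PLEKHG6/MyoGEF is a guanine nucleotide exchange factor that activates RhoA and thereby promotes myosin filament formation and contractility, including during cleavage furrow ingression in cytokinesis. The associated publication concerns Plk1 regulation of smooth muscle cell contraction and vascular homeostasis. The "WT" in the name suggests the clone is a wild-type reference, though the record does not list any mutant versions or tags.
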