Features (pLannotate 1.2.2; 10 found; start..end, strand, type, name):
    121..213     +  CDS            lacI (fragment): lac repressor; lacI; The lac repressor binds to the lac operator to inhibit transcription in E. coli. This inhibition can be relieved by adding lactose or isopropyl-β-D-thiogalactopyranoside (IPTG).
    268..295     -  terminator     rrnB T2 terminator: transcription terminator T2 from the E. coli rrnB gene
    427..470     +  terminator     rrnB T1 terminator: Escherichia coli rrnB; transcription terminator T1 from the E. coli rrnB gene
    517..553     -  CDS            lacZα (fragment): LacZα fragment of β-galactosidase; lacZ fragment
    569..668     +  protein_bind   attL1: mutant version of attL; recombination site for the Gateway® LR reaction LR Clonase™
    689..3049    +  CDS            PLEKHG6: PKHG6_HUMAN - Experimental evidence at protein level: Swiss-Prot protein existence level 1. Guanine nucleotide exchange factor activating the small GTPase RHOA, which, in turn, induces myosin filament formation. Also activates RHOG. Does not activate RAC1, or to a much lower extent than RHOA and RHOG. Part of a functional unit, involving PLEKHG6, MYH10 and RHOA, at the cleavage furrow to advance furrow ingression during cytokinesis. In epithelial cells, required for the formation of microvilli and membrane ruffles on the apical pole. Along with EZR, required for normal macropinocytosis. From H
   3069..3168    -  protein_bind   attL2: mutant version of attL; recombination site for the Gateway® LR reaction LR Clonase™
   3186..3204    -  promoter       T7 promoter: promoter for bacteriophage T7 RNA polymerase
   3338..4147    +  CDS            KanR: aminoglycoside phosphotransferase; aph(3')-Ia; confers resistance to kanamycin in bacteria or G418 (Geneticin®) in eukaryotes
   4294..4882    +  rep_origin     ori: high-copy-number ColE1/pMB1/pBR322/pUC origin of replication
>Addgene plasmid #136327 | pENTR-Mm_MyoGEF(WT) | addgene full sequence | sequence record 271115 | Addgene NGS Result
CTTTCCTGCGTTATCCCCTGATTCTGTGGATAACCGTATTACCGCCTTTGAGTGAGCTGATACCGCTCGC
CGCAGCCGAACGACCGAGCGCAGCGAGTCAGTGAGCGAGGAAGCGGAAGAGCGCCCAATACGCAAACCGC
CTCTCCCCGCGCGTTGGCCGATTCATTAATGCAGCTGGCACGACAGGTTTCCCGACTGGAAAGCGGGCAG
TGAGCGCAACGCAATTAATACGCGTACCGCTAGCCAGGAAGAGTTTGTAGAAACGCAAAAAGGCCATCCG
TCAGGATGGCCTTCTGCTTAGTTTGATGCCTGGCAGTTTATGGCGGGCGTCCTGCCCGCCACCCTCCGGG
CCGTTGCTTCACAACGTTCAAATCCGCTCCCGGCGGATTTGTCCTACTCAGGAGAGCGTTCACCGACAAA
CAACAGATAAAACGAAAGGCCCAGTCTTCCGACTGAGCCTTTCGTTTTATTTGATGCCTGGCAGTTCCCT
ACTCTCGCGTTAACGCTAGCATGGATGTTTTCCCAGTCACGACGTTGTAAAACGACGGCCAGTCTTAAGC
TCGGGCCCCAAATAATGATTTTATTTTGACTGATAGTGACCTGTTCGTTGCAACAAATTGATGAGCAATG
CTTTTTTATAATGCCAACTTTGTACAAAAAAGCAGGCTCCGCGGCCGCCCCCTTCACCATGCAAGCCTTT
GGTCCTCCAAATGAGGGCCCCCTCCAAGGCCTGGTAGCTTCCCGAATTGAGACTTACGGGGGCCGTCATC
AGACCTCTGCCCACAGCACTGCTGGGAATCTATTTCCCAGAGGAGGTCCTGGAGTGGACCCTAGTCGCCG
ACGCCTTCAGCACTATGTCCCCTTTGCCAAGGGCTCTGGCCAGACCCGAGGCATGTCTCCTCTGGTGCTT
CGGGAACCAGACCCAGAGAAGAGGCATGGAAGCTATTTTGGGGTCGGCCCACCTCACTCCCCCAAACTCA
AGGAAGTCACCAGGGCCCATGAGCTAGAAATAAGGCTGCACACATTCAGCATGTTTGGGATGCCCCGCCT
GCCACCAGAGGACCGGAGACACTGGGAGATAGGAGAGGGAGGTGATGGTGCCCTGACCATGGAAAAGTCC
TGGAAGGAGCTGGTGCTGGAACACAAGGAGATGAACCGCCAGCTTTGCCACCAGCAGGAAGCACTGTGGG
AACTCCTGACCACTGAGCTGATCTACCTGAGAAAGCTCAAGATCATGACTGATCTCCTGGCAGCTGGTCT
GCTGAATTTGCAGCGGGTGGGGCTGCTGACTGAGGTGTCAGCTGAGACCCTGTTTGGAAATGTCCCCAAC
CTGATTAGAGCCCACCAGAGATTTTGGGAGGAGGTGCTGCAGCCCATCCTGGAAGACACTCGCACCTCTG
GCCAACCTTTGGATCCTGTCAGCTTACAAAATGGCTTCCTGACATTTGGCCAGCGGTTCCAACCTTACGT
CCAGTACTGCCTTCGAGTAAAGCAGACCATGGCTTATGCGCGGGAGCAGCAAGACACGAACCCACTGTTC
CACACCTTCGTGCAGTGGTGTGAGAAACACAAGCGCTCCGGAAGACAGACGCTGGGTGACTTGCTCATCA
AGCCCCACCAGCGCATCACCAAATACCCACTGCTGCTGCAGGCTGTGCGCAAGAGAAGCCCCGAGCCCCG
AGCCCAAGAGGCCCTGAATGCCATGATCGAGGCTGTGGAGTCCTTCCTGCGACACATAAATGGCCAGGTC
CGACAGGGTGAAGAGCAGGAGAGTTTGATGGCTGTGGCCCAGCGCATAGGACCCTATGAGGTGCTAGAGC
CCTCCAGCGAGGAGGTGGAGAAGAACCTGCGTCCGTTCTCCACCCTGGATCTGATGACTCCTATACTAGG
GGTTGCCCCTGAGTACACCAGGCAGCTGCTGCTGGAAGGACCTGTGCGGGTGAAGGAGGGACGAGAAGGG
AAGATGGATGTGTACCTATTCCTCTTCTCCGATGTGCTCCTGGTAACCAAACCTCAACGCAAGGCGGACA
GAGCCAAGGTCATCCGTCCTCCCCTCATGCTGGAGAAACTCGTGTGCCGACCACTGCGAGACCCCAACAG
CTTCCTGTTGATCCACCTCACAGAATTCCAGTGTGTCTCCAGTGCCCTCACTGTGCACTGTCCCAGTTCT
ACAGAGCGTGCACGGTGGCTGGAGAAGACCCAGCATGCTCAGACCACTCTGCAGAAGCTGAAGGGTGAGC
AGTACATTCAACAGAAGAGGGAGCTGCTGGCCCTCTATCGCAACCAGGGCACGGAGTCCCCCAGCACCAG
GCCCTCCACACCTTCGCCTTCCCCGGAGGACTCCCAGAGCAGTGCCGAGGGGAGGACTTTAGAGTTCGCC
ATCATCCCCCGCCTGGTGGTGACTGAGGATACAGATGAAGACACGCCCTCCATGCCGGATGACGCCTCAG
ACTCTGGCTACAGTACCTTGATTCCAAGCTCCCCGAAGGATTCTCATTCCCCCCTGAACAGGCTTCGGTC
CAAGGCTCTTCGTAGAGACCCTCGCCTCACCTTCTCCACCCTGGAACTCAGAGACGTCCCCTTGCGCCCC
CAGCCTCCCGACCCCCAAGCTCCCCAGCGGCGAAGCGCCCCAGAGTTGCCAGAAGGGATCCTAAGAGGAG
GCAGTCTACCCAGGAGAGCCCCACCAATCTGGTCGGAGGAGGAAGACGAGACTTTGGCATCAGGGAATGT
GGTGGTAGAAACCCTACACAGGGCGCAACGTCGGAGTCCGCTCCCCCACTCTCCCACTCATACTGACTCT
GCTGGGGAAAGCCCCTGGGAGTCCTCAGATGAAGATGAGGGGCTTCTATCCCCTGAACTCCGCCCCCGCT
CCCTACGGGAGGACATGCTCAGGGAGATCAGGGAGGAGCTGGCCAACCAAAGGATCGATGGAGCCTCGGA
ACCGGAATCAGGGAATGGCAAGCCCCGGAGGCTGACTCTAGCCCAGCTGCAGAGAATGAGGGTCCCCCAC
ATCATACAGCTGGACACGCCCCTGTCTACATCAGAAGTATAAAAGGGTGGGCGCGCCGACCCAGCTTTCT
TGTACAAAGTTGGCATTATAAGAAAGCATTGCTTATCAATTTGTTGCAACGAACAGGTCACTATCAGTCA
AAATAAAATCATTATTTGCCATCCAGCTGATATCCCCTATAGTGAGTCGTATTACATGGTCATAGCTGTT
TCCTGGCAGCTCTGGCCCGTGTCTCAAAATCTCTGATGTTACATTGCACAAGATAAAAATATATCATCAT
GAACAATAAAACTGTCTGCTTACATAAACAGTAATACAAGGGGTGTTATGAGCCATATTCAACGGGAAAC
GTCGAGGCCGCGATTAAATTCCAACATGGATGCTGATTTATATGGGTATAAATGGGCTCGCGATAATGTC
GGGCAATCAGGTGCGACAATCTATCGCTTGTATGGGAAGCCCGATGCGCCAGAGTTGTTTCTGAAACATG
GCAAAGGTAGCGTTGCCAATGATGTTACAGATGAGATGGTCAGACTAAACTGGCTGACGGAATTTATGCC
TCTTCCGACCATCAAGCATTTTATCCGTACTCCTGATGATGCATGGTTACTCACCACTGCGATCCCCGGA
AAAACAGCATTCCAGGTATTAGAAGAATATCCTGATTCAGGTGAAAATATTGTTGATGCGCTGGCAGTGT
TCCTGCGCCGGTTGCATTCGATTCCTGTTTGTAATTGTCCTTTTAACAGCGATCGCGTATTTCGTCTCGC
TCAGGCGCAATCACGAATGAATAACGGTTTGGTTGATGCGAGTGATTTTGATGACGAGCGTAATGGCTGG
CCTGTTGAACAAGTCTGGAAAGAAATGCATAAACTTTTGCCATTCTCACCGGATTCAGTCGTCACTCATG
GTGATTTCTCACTTGATAACCTTATTTTTGACGAGGGGAAATTAATAGGTTGTATTGATGTTGGACGAGT
CGGAATCGCAGACCGATACCAGGATCTTGCCATCCTATGGAACTGCCTCGGTGAGTTTTCTCCTTCATTA
CAGAAACGGCTTTTTCAAAAATATGGTATTGATAATCCTGATATGAATAAATTGCAGTTTCATTTGATGC
TCGATGAGTTTTTCTAATCAGAATTGGTTAATTGGTTGTAACACTGGCAGAGCATTACGCTGACTTGACG
GGACGGCGCAAGCTCATGACCAAAATCCCTTAACGTGAGTTACGCGTCGTTCCACTGAGCGTCAGACCCC
GTAGAAAAGATCAAAGGATCTTCTTGAGATCCTTTTTTTCTGCGCGTAATCTGCTGCTTGCAAACAAAAA
AACCACCGCTACCAGCGGTGGTTTGTTTGCCGGATCAAGAGCTACCAACTCTTTTTCCGAAGGTAACTGG
CTTCAGCAGAGCGCAGATACCAAATACTGTTCTTCTAGTGTAGCCGTAGTTAGGCCACCACTTCAAGAAC
TCTGTAGCACCGCCTACATACCTCGCTCTGCTAATCCTGTTACCAGTGGCTGCTGCCAGTGGCGATAAGT
CGTGTCTTACCGGGTTGGACTCAAGACGATAGTTACCGGATAAGGCGCAGCGGTCGGGCTGAACGGGGGG
TTCGTGCACACAGCCCAGCTTGGAGCGAACGACCTACACCGAACTGAGATACCTACAGCGTGAGCTATGA
GAAAGCGCCACGCTTCCCGAAGGGAGAAAGGCGGACAGGTATCCGGTAAGCGGCAGGGTCGGAACAGGAG
AGCGCACGAGGGAGCTTCCAGGGGGAAACGCCTGGTATCTTTATAGTCCTGTCGGGTTTCGCCACCTCTG
ACTTGAGCGTCGATTTTTGTGATGCTCGTCAGGGGGGCGGAGCCTATGGAAAAACGCCAGCAACGCGGCC
TTTTTACGGTTCCTGGCCTTTTGCTGGCCTTTTGCTCACATGTT
